Addgene plasmid #229396: HA-MAP4K1
Purpose: Lentiviral or overpexression of cDNA
Depositing lab: Christopher Vakoc. Depositing organization: Cold Spring Harbor Laboratory. Publication: MARK2/MARK3 kinases are catalytic co-dependencies of YAP/TAZ in human cancer. Klingbeil O, Skopelitis D, Tonelli C, Yoshimoto T, Alpsoy A, Panepinto MC, Minicozzi F, Merrill JR, Cafiero AM, Aggarwal D, Russo S, Ha T, Demerdash OE, Wee TL, Spector DL, Lyons SK, Tuveson DA, Cifani P, Vakoc CR. Cancer Discov. 2024 Jul 26. doi: 10.1158/2159-8290.CD-23-1529. PubMed 39058094.
Backbone
  Vector backbone: LentiVi
  Vector type: Mammalian Expression, Lentiviral
  Selectable markers: Blasticidin
Growth in bacteria
  Bacterial resistance: Ampicillin, 100 μg/mL
  Growth temperature: 37°C
  Growth strain: NEB Stable
  Copy number: High Copy
Gene/Insert
  Gene/Insert name: MAP4K1
  Species: H. sapiens (human)
  Insert size (bp): 2532
  Entrez Gene: MAP4K1 (a.k.a. HPK1)
  Promoter: EFS
  Tag / fusion protein: HA (N terminal on insert)
  Cloning method: Gibson Cloning
Terms and licenses: Academic/Nonprofit Terms; Industry Terms: Not Available to Industry
How to cite: HA-MAP4K1 was a gift from Christopher Vakoc (Addgene plasmid # 229396 ; http://n2t.net/addgene:229396 ; RRID:Addgene_229396)
