[The description below was written by a language model from this plasmid's Addgene catalogue record and pLannotate feature annotations shown in this document.]
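Description:
HA-MAP4K1 is a lentiviral mammalian expression plasmid built on the LentiVi backbone for stable or transient overexpression of human MAP4K1 (also known as HPK1), a serine/threonine kinase that acts upstream of the JNK pathway and has been implicated in T-cell signalling. The sequenced plasmid is about 9.9 kb. It is maintained in E. coli through a high-copy ColE1/pUC-type origin with ampicillin resistance. The backbone also carries an f1 origin, an SV40 origin and poly(A) signal, and remnants of a lac/T7/T3 cloning region.

The transfer cassette has a third-generation, self-inactivating layout. An RSV promoter drives a truncated HIV-1 5' LTR, so genomic RNA is produced independently of Tat. This is followed by the Ψ packaging signal with a gag fragment, the RRE for Rev-dependent nuclear export, and the cPPT/CTS, which aids nuclear import. The cassette ends in a ΔU3 3' LTR that inactivates LTR promoter activity after integration.

Within this frame, the EFS (EF-1α core) promoter transcribes an N-terminally HA-tagged MAP4K1 open reading frame. The annotation detects only a short HA-matching segment, consistent with a single HA epitope rather than a triple tag. The catalogued insert size is 2,532 bp, somewhat longer than the annotated MAP4K1 match. An EMCV IRES downstream links the blasticidin S deaminase gene (bsr) to the same transcript, so blasticidin selection enriches for cells that express the kinase. A WPRE enhances transcript stability and expression. The construct comes from a study of kinase dependencies in YAP/TAZ-driven human cancers, and its stated purpose is lentiviral delivery or overexpression of the cDNA.
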