Features (pLannotate 1.2.2; 28 found; start..end, strand, type, name):
      5..231     +  promoter       RSV promoter: Rous sarcoma virus enhancer/promoter
    232..412     +  LTR            5' LTR (truncated): truncated 5' long terminal repeat (LTR) from HIV-1
    459..584     +  misc_feature   HIV-1 Ψ: packaging signal of human immunodeficiency virus type 1
    568..931     +  CDS            HIV-1 gag (fragment): gag protein from human immunodeficiency virus 1; gag
   1077..1310    +  misc_feature   RRE: The Rev response element (RRE) of HIV-1 allows for Rev-dependent mRNA export from the nucleus to the cytoplasm.
   1687..1713    +  CDS            Rev (fragment): human immunodeficiency virus 1 (HIV-1) Rev protein; rev; enhances nuclear export of unspliced and incompletely spliced viral mRNAs
   1723..1840    +  misc_feature   cPPT/CTS: central polypurine tract and central termination sequence of HIV-1
   1909..2120    +  promoter       EF-1α core promoter: core promoter for human elongation factor EF-1α
   2179..2201    +  CDS            3xHA (fragment): three tandem HA epitope tags
   2215..4608    +  CDS            MAP4K1 (sequence partly withheld): M4K1_HUMAN - Also known as HPK1. Experimental evidence at protein level: Swiss-Prot protein existence level 1. Serine/threonine-protein kinase, which may play a role in the response to environmental stress (PubMed:24362026). Appears to act upstream of the JUN N-terminal pathway (PubMed:8824585). May play a role in hematopoietic lineage decisions and growth regulation (PubMed:8824585, PubMed:24362026). Able to autophosphorylate (PubMed:8824585). Together with CLNK, it enhances CD3-triggered activation of T-cells and subsequent IL2 production (By similarity). From Homo sapiens (Human).
   4798..5260    +  misc_feature   IRES: internal ribosome entry site (IRES) of the encephalomyocarditis virus (EMCV)
   5274..5693    +  CDS            bsr: BSR_BACCE - Experimental evidence at protein level: Swiss-Prot protein existence level 1. Catalyzes the deamination of the cytosine moiety of the antibiotics blasticidin S, cytomycin and acetylblasticidin S. From Bacillus cereus.
   5712..6300    +  misc_feature   WPRE: woodchuck hepatitis virus posttranscriptional regulatory element
   6351..6370    +  misc_feature   cPPT/CTS (fragment): central polypurine tract and central termination sequence of HIV-1
   6372..6605    +  LTR            3' LTR (ΔU3): self-inactivating 3' long terminal repeat (LTR) from HIV-1
   6683..6804    +  polyA_signal   SV40 poly(A) signal: SV40 polyadenylation signal
   6844..6979    +  rep_origin     SV40 ori: SV40 origin of replication
   7000..7018    -  promoter       T7 promoter: promoter for bacteriophage T7 RNA polymerase
   7026..7181    +  CDS            lacZα (fragment): LacZα fragment of β-galactosidase; lacZ fragment
   7186..7641    +  rep_origin     f1 ori (sequence partly withheld): f1 bacteriophage origin of replication; arrow indicates direction of (+) strand synthesis
   7667..7771    +  promoter       AmpR promoter: bla
   7772..8632    +  CDS            AmpR: β-lactamase; bla; confers resistance to ampicillin, carbenicillin, and related antibiotics
   8803..9391    +  rep_origin     ori: high-copy-number ColE1/pMB1/pBR322/pUC origin of replication
   9574..9666    +  CDS            lacI (fragment): lac repressor; lacI; The lac repressor binds to the lac operator to inhibit transcription in E. coli. This inhibition can be relieved by adding lactose or isopropyl-β-D-thiogalactopyranoside (IPTG).
   9679..9700    +  protein_bind   CAP binding site: CAP binding activates transcription in the presence of cAMP. E. coli catabolite activator protein
   9715..9745    +  promoter       lac promoter: promoter for the E. coli lac operon
   9753..9769    +  protein_bind   lac operator: The lac repressor binds to the lac operator to inhibit transcription in E. coli. This inhibition can be relieved by adding lactose or isopropyl-β-D-thiogalactopyranoside (IPTG). lac repressor encoded by lacI
   9814..9832    +  promoter       T3 promoter: promoter for bacteriophage T3 RNA polymerase
>Addgene plasmid #229396 | HA-MAP4K1 | addgene full sequence | sequence record 456204 | Addgene NGS Result
TTAATGTAGTCTTATGCAATACTCTTGTAGTCTTGCAACATGGTAACGATGAGTTAGCAACATGCCTTAC
AAGGAGAGAAAAAGCACCGTGCATGCCGATTGGTGGAAGTAAGGTGGTACGATCGTGCCTTATTAGGAAG
GCAACAGACGGGTCTGACATGGATTGGACGAACCACTGAATTGCCGCATTGCAGAGATATTGTATTTAAG
TGCCTAGCTCGATACATAAACGGGTCTCTCTGGTTAGACCAGATCTGAGCCTGGGAGCTCTCTGGCTAAC
TAGGGAACCCACTGCTTAAGCCTCAATAAAGCTTGCCTTGAGTGCTTCAAGTAGTGTGTGCCCGTCTGTT
GTGTGACTCTGGTAACTAGAGATCCCTCAGACCCTTTTAGTCAGTGTGGAAAATCTCTAGCAGTGGCGCC
CGAACAGGGACTTGAAAGCGAAAGGGAAACCAGAGGAGCTCTCTCGACGCAGGACTCGGCTTGCTGAAGC
GCGCACGGCAAGAGGCGAGGGGCGGCGACTGGTGAGTACGCCAAAAATTTTGACTAGCGGAGGCTAGAAG
GAGAGAGATGGGTGCGAGAGCGTCAGTATTAAGCGGGGGAGAATTAGATCGCGATGGGAAAAAATTCGGT
TAAGGCCAGGGGGAAAGAAAAAATATAAATTAAAACATATAGTATGGGCAAGCAGGGAGCTAGAACGATT
CGCAGTTAATCCTGGCCTGTTAGAAACATCAGAAGGCTGTAGACAAATACTGGGACAGCTACAACCATCC
CTTCAGACAGGATCAGAAGAACTTAGATCATTATATAATACAGTAGCAACCCTCTATTGTGTGCATCAAA
GGATAGAGATAAAAGACACCAAGGAAGCTTTAGACAAGATAGAGGAAGAGCAAAACAAAAGTAAGACCAC
CGCACAGCAAGCGGCCGCTGATCTTCAGACCTGGAGGAGGAGATATGAGGGACAATTGGAGAAGTGAATT
ATATAAATATAAAGTAGTAAAAATTGAACCATTAGGAGTAGCACCCACCAAGGCAAAGAGAAGAGTGGTG
CAGAGAGAAAAAAGAGCAGTGGGAATAGGAGCTTTGTTCCTTGGGTTCTTGGGAGCAGCAGGAAGCACTA
TGGGCGCAGCGTCAATGACGCTGACGGTACAGGCCAGACAATTATTGTCTGGTATAGTGCAGCAGCAGAA
CAATTTGCTGAGGGCTATTGAGGCGCAACAGCATCTGTTGCAACTCACAGTCTGGGGCATCAAGCAGCTC
CAGGCAAGAATCCTGGCTGTGGAAAGATACCTAAAGGATCAACAGCTCCTGGGGATTTGGGGTTGCTCTG
GAAAACTCATTTGCACCACTGCTGTGCCTTGGAATGCTAGTTGGAGTAATAAATCTCTGGAACAGATTTG
GAATCACACGACCTGGATGGAGTGGGACAGAGAAATTAACAATTACACAAGCTTAATACACTCCTTAATT
GAAGAATCGCAAAACCAGCAAGAAAAGAATGAACAAGAATTATTGGAATTAGATAAATGGGCAAGTTTGT
GGAATTGGTTTAACATAACAAATTGGCTGTGGTATATAAAATTATTCATAATGATAGTAGGAGGCTTGGT
AGGTTTAAGAATAGTTTTTGCTGTACTTTCTATAGTGAATAGAGTTAGGCAGGGATATTCACCATTATCG
TTTCAGACCCACCTCCCAACCCCGAGGGGACCCAGACCACAATTTTAAAAGAAAAGGGGGGATTGGGGGG
TACAGTGCAGGGGAAAGAATAGTAGACATAATAGCAACAGACATACAAACTAAAGAATTACAAAAACAAA
TTACAAAAATTCAAAATTTTCGGGTTTATTACAGGGACAGCAGAGATCCACTTTGGCGCCGGCTCGAGTG
GCTCCGGTGCCCGTCAGTGGGCAGAGCGCACATCGCCCACAGTCCCCGAGAAGTTGGGGGGAGGGGTCGG
CAATTGAACCGGTGCCTAGAGAAGGTGGCGCGGGGTAAACTGGGAAAGTGATGTCGTGTACTGGCTCCGC
CTTTTTCCCGAGGGTGGGGGAGAACCGTATATAAGTGCAGTAGTCGCCGTGAACGTTCTTTTTCGCAACG
GGTTTGCCGCCAGAACACAGGTGTCGTGACGCGGGATCCGCCACCATGTACCCTTACGACGTTCCTGATT
ACGCGGGATATCCCTACGACGTGCCAGATTACGCGGGTAGTGGTGACGTCGTG
[867 nt withheld, positions 2224-3090]
CCCGGGAAAGGACCCTCCATTGGGGACATTGAGGATGAGGAGCCCGAGCTACCCCCTGCTATCCCTCGGC
GGATCAGATCCACCCACCGCTCCAGCTCTCTGGGGATCCCAGATGCAGACTGCTGTCGGCGGCACATGGA
GTTCAGGAAGCTCCGAGGAATGGAGACCAGACCCCCAGCCAACACCGCTCGCCTACAGCCTCCTCGAGAC
CTCAGGAGCAGCAGCCCCAGGAAGCAACTGTCAGAGTCGTCTGACGATGACTATGACGACGTGGACATCC
CCACCCCTGCAGAGGACACACCTCCTCCACTTCCCCCCAAGCCCAAGTTCCGTTCTCCATCAGACGAGGG
TCCTGGGAGCATGGGGGATGATGGGCAGCTGAGCCCGGGGGTGCTGGTCCGGTGTGCCAGTGGGCCCCCA
CCAAACAGCCCCCGTCCTGGGCCTCCCCCATCCACCAGCAGCCCCCACCTCACCGCCCATTCAGAACCCT
CACTCTGGAACCCACCCTCCCGGGAGCTTGACAAGCCCCCACTTCTGCCCCCCAAGAAGGAAAAGATGAA
GAGAAAGGGATGTGCCCTTCTCGTAAAGTTGTTCAATGGCTGCCCCCTCCGGATCCACAGCACGGCCGCC
TGGACACATCCCTCCACCAAGGACCAGCACCTGCTCCTGGGGGCAGAGGAAGGCATCTTCATCCTGAACC
GGAATGACCAGGAGGCCACGCTGGAAATGCTCTTTCCTAGCCGGACTACGTGGGTGTACTCCATCAACAA
CGTTCTCATGTCTCTCTCAGGAAAGACCCCCCACCTGTATTCTCATAGCATCCTTGGCCTGCTGGAACGG
AAAGAGACCAGAGCAGGAAACCCCATCGCTCACATTAGCCCCCACCGCCTACTGGCAAGGAAGAACATGG
TTTCCACCAAGATCCAGGACACCAAAGGCTGCCGGGCGTGCTGTGTGGCGGAGGGTGCGAGCTCTGGGGG
CCCGTTCCTGTGCGGTGCATTGGAGACGTCCGTTGTCCTGCTTCAGTGGTACCAGCCCATGAACAAATTC
CTGCTTGTCCGGCAGGTGCTGTTCCCACTGCCGACGCCTCTGTCCGTGTTCGCGCTGCTGACCGGGCCAG
GCTCTGAGCTGCCCGCTGTGTGCATCGGCGTGAGCCCCGGGCGGCCGGGGAAGTCGGTGCTCTTCCACAC
GGTGCGCTTTGGCGCGCTCTCTTGCTGGCTGGGCGAGATGAGCACCGAGCACAGGGGACCCGTGCAGGTG
ACCCAGGTAGAGGAAGATATGGTGATGGTGTTGATGGATGGCTCTGTGAAGCTGGTGACCCCGGAGGGGT
CCCCAGTCCGGGGACTTCGCACACCTGAGATCCCCATGACCGAAGCGGTGGAGGCCGTGGCTATGGTTGG
AGGTCAGCTTCAGGCCTTCTGGAAGCATGGAGTGCAGGTGTGGGCTCTAGGCTCGGATCAGCTGCTACAG
GAGCTGAGAGACCCTACCCTCACTTTCCGTCTGCTTGGCTCCCCCAGGCCTGTAGTGGTGGAGACACGCC
CAGTGGATGATCCTACTGCTCCCAGCAACCTCTACATCCAGGAATGAGCAATTCCGCCCCTCTCCCTCCC
CCCCCCCTAACGTTACTGGCCGAAGCCGCTTGGAATAAGGCCGGTGTGCGTTTGTCTATATGTTATTTTC
CACCATATTGCCGTCTTTTGGCAATGTGAGGGCCCGGAAACCTGGCCCTGTCTTCTTGACGAGCATTCCT
AGGGGTCTTTCCCCTCTCGCCAAAGGAATGCAAGGTCTGTTGAATGTCGTGAAGGAAGCAGTTCCTCTGG
AAGCTTCTTGAAGACAAACAACGTCTGTAGCGACCCTTTGCAGGCAGCGGAACCCCCCACCTGGCGACAG
GTGCCTCTGCGGCCAAAAGCCACGTGTATAAGATACACCTGCAAAGGCGGCACAACCCCAGTGCCACGTT
GTGAGTTGGATAGTTGTGGAAAGAGTCAAATGGCTCTCCTCAAGCGTATTCAACAAGGGGCTGAAGGATG
CCCAGAAGGTACCCCATTGTATGGGATCTGATCTGGGGCCTCGGTGCACATGCTTTACATGTGTTTAGTC
GAGGTTAAAAAAACGTCTAGGCCCCCCGAACCACGGGGACGTGGTTTTCCTTTGAAAAACACGATGATAA
TATGGCCACAACCATGAAGACCTTCAACATCTCTCAGCAGGACCTTGAGCTGGTGGAAGTTGCCACTGAG
AAAATCACCATGCTCTATGAGGACAACAAGCACCATGTTGGTGCTGCCATCAGGACCAAGACAGGAGAAA
TCATCTCTGCTGTCCACATTGAAGCCTACATTGGCAGGGTCACTGTGTGTGCAGAGGCCATTGCCATTGG
GTCTGCAGTCTCCAATGGGCAGAAGGACTTTGACACCATTGTGGCTGTGAGGCACCCCTACAGTGATGAG
GTGGACAGGTCCATCAGAGTGGTGTCCCCCTGTGGCATGTGCAGGGAGCTCATCTCAGACTATGCCCCTG
ATTGCTTTGTTCTGATTGAGATGAATGGCAAGCTGGTCAAGACAACCATTGAGGAGCTGATTCCACTGAA
ATACACCAGAAACTAAACGCGTTAAGTCGACAATCAACCTCTGGATTACAAAATTTGTGAAAGATTGACT
GGTATTCTTAACTATGTTGCTCCTTTTACGCTATGTGGATACGCTGCTTTAATGCCTTTGTATCATGCTA
TTGCTTCCCGTATGGCTTTCATTTTCTCCTCCTTGTATAAATCCTGGTTGCTGTCTCTTTATGAGGAGTT
GTGGCCCGTTGTCAGGCAACGTGGCGTGGTGTGCACTGTGTTTGCTGACGCAACCCCCACTGGTTGGGGC
ATTGCCACCACCTGTCAGCTCCTTTCCGGGACTTTCGCTTTCCCCCTCCCTATTGCCACGGCGGAACTCA
TCGCCGCCTGCCTTGCCCGCTGCTGGACAGGGGCTCGGCTGTTGGGCACTGACAATTCCGTGGTGTTGTC
GGGGAAATCATCGTCCTTTCCTTGGCTGCTCGCCTGTGTTGCCACCTGGATTCTGCGCGGGACGTCCTTC
TGCTACGTCCCTTCGGCCCTCAATCCAGCGGACCTTCCTTCCCGCGGCCTGCTGCCGGCTCTGCGGCCTC
TTCCGCGTCTTCGCCTTCGCCCTCAGACGAGTCGGATCTCCCTTTGGGCCGCCTCCCCGCGTCGACTTTA
AGACCAATGACTTACAAGGCAGCTGTAGATCTTAGCCACTTTTTAAAAGAAAAGGGGGGACTGGAAGGGC
TAATTCACTCCCAACGAAGACAAGATCTGCTTTTTGCTTGTACTGGGTCTCTCTGGTTAGACCAGATCTG
AGCCTGGGAGCTCTCTGGCTAACTAGGGAACCCACTGCTTAAGCCTCAATAAAGCTTGCCTTGAGTGCTT
CAAGTAGTGTGTGCCCGTCTGTTGTGTGACTCTGGTAACTAGAGATCCCTCAGACCCTTTTAGTCAGTGT
GGAAAATCTCTAGCAGTACGTATAGTAGTTCATGTCATCTTATTATTCAGTATTTATAACTTGCAAAGAA
ATGAATATCAGAGAGTGAGAGGAACTTGTTTATTGCAGCTTATAATGGTTACAAATAAAGCAATAGCATC
ACAAATTTCACAAATAAAGCATTTTTTTCACTGCATTCTAGTTGTGGTTTGTCCAAACTCATCAATGTAT
CTTATCATGTCTGGCTCTAGCTATCCCGCCCCTAACTCCGCCCATCCCGCCCCTAACTCCGCCCAGTTCC
GCCCATTCTCCGCCCCATGGCTGACTAATTTTTTTTATTTATGCAGAGGCCGAGGCCGCCTCGGCCTCTG
AGCTATTCCAGAAGTAGTGAGGAGGCTTTTTTGGAGGCCTAGGGACGTACCCAATTCGCCCTATAGTGAG
TCGTATTACGCGCGCTCACTGGCCGTCGTTTTACAACGTCGTGACTGGGAAAACCCTGGCGTTACCCAAC
TTAATCGCCTTGCAGCACATCCCCCTTTCGCCAGCTGGCGTAATAGCGAAGAGGCCCGCACCGATCGCCC
TTCCCAACAGTTGCGCAGCCTGAATGGCGAATGGG
[124 nt withheld, positions 7186-7309]
C
[91 nt withheld, positions 7311-7401]
A
[49 nt withheld, positions 7403-7451]
CCTTTGACGTTGGAGTCCACGTTCTTTAATAGTAGACTCTTGTTCCAAACTGGAACAACACTCAACCCTA
TCTCGGTCTATTCTTTTGATTTATAAGGGATTTTGCCGATTTCGGCCTATTGGTTAAAAAATGAGCTGAT
TTAACAAAAATTTAACGCGAATTTTAACAAAATATTAACGCTTACAATTTAGGTGGCACTTTTCGGGGAA
ATGTGCGCGGAACCCCTATTTGTTTATTTTTCTAAATACATTCAAATATGTATCCGCTCATGAGACAATA
ACCCTGATAAATGCTTCAATAATATTGAAAAAGGAAGAGTATGAGTATTCAACATTTCCGTGTCGCCCTT
ATTCCCTTTTTTGCGGCATTTTGCCTTCCTGTTTTTGCTCACCCAGAAACGCTGGTGAAAGTAAAAGATG
CTGAAGATCAGTTGGGTGCACGAGTGGGTTACATCGAACTGGATCTCAACAGCGGTAAGATCCTTGAGAG
TTTTCGCCCCGAAGAACGTTTTCCAATGATGAGCACTTTTAAAGTTCTGCTATGTGGCGCGGTATTATCC
CGTATTGACGCCGGGCAAGAGCAACTCGGTCGCCGCATACACTATTCTCAGAATGACTTGGTTGAGTACT
CACCAGTCACAGAAAAGCATCTTACGGATGGCATGACAGTAAGAGAATTATGCAGTGCTGCCATAACCAT
GAGTGATAACACTGCGGCCAACTTACTTCTGACAACGATCGGAGGACCGAAGGAGCTAACCGCTTTTTTG
CACAACATGGGGGATCATGTAACTCGCCTTGATCGTTGGGAACCGGAGCTGAATGAAGCCATACCAAACG
ACGAGCGTGACACCACGATGCCTGTAGCAATGGCAACAACGTTGCGCAAACTATTAACTGGCGAACTACT
TACTCTAGCTTCCCGGCAACAATTAATAGACTGGATGGAGGCGGATAAAGTTGCAGGACCACTTCTGCGC
TCGGCCCTTCCGGCTGGCTGGTTTATTGCTGATAAATCTGGAGCCGGTGAGCGTGGGTCTCGCGGTATCA
TTGCAGCACTGGGGCCAGATGGTAAGCCCTCCCGTATCGTAGTTATCTACACGACGGGGAGTCAGGCAAC
TATGGATGAACGAAATAGACAGATCGCTGAGATAGGTGCCTCACTGATTAAGCATTGGTAACTGTCAGAC
CAAGTTTACTCATATATACTTTAGATTGATTTAAAACTTCATTTTTAATTTAAAAGGATCTAGGTGAAGA
TCCTTTTTGATAATCTCATGACCAAAATCCCTTAACGTGAGTTTTCGTTCCACTGAGCGTCAGACCCCGT
AGAAAAGATCAAAGGATCTTCTTGAGATCCTTTTTTTCTGCGCGTAATCTGCTGCTTGCAAACAAAAAAA
CCACCGCTACCAGCGGTGGTTTGTTTGCCGGATCAAGAGCTACCAACTCTTTTTCCGAAGGTAACTGGCT
TCAGCAGAGCGCAGATACCAAATACTGTTCTTCTAGTGTAGCCGTAGTTAGGCCACCACTTCAAGAACTC
TGTAGCACCGCCTACATACCTCGCTCTGCTAATCCTGTTACCAGTGGCTGCTGCCAGTGGCGATAAGTCG
TGTCTTACCGGGTTGGACTCAAGACGATAGTTACCGGATAAGGCGCAGCGGTCGGGCTGAACGGGGGGTT
CGTGCACACAGCCCAGCTTGGAGCGAACGACCTACACCGAACTGAGATACCTACAGCGTGAGCTATGAGA
AAGCGCCACGCTTCCCGAAGGGAGAAAGGCGGACAGGTATCCGGTAAGCGGCAGGGTCGGAACAGGAGAG
CGCACGAGGGAGCTTCCAGGGGGAAACGCCTGGTATCTTTATAGTCCTGTCGGGTTTCGCCACCTCTGAC
TTGAGCGTCGATTTTTGTGATGCTCGTCAGGGGGGCGGAGCCTATGGAAAAACGCCAGCAACGCGGCCTT
TTTACGGTTCCTGGCCTTTTGCTGGCCTTTTGCTCACATGTTCTTTCCTGCGTTATCCCCTGATTCTGTG
GATAACCGTATTACCGCCTTTGAGTGAGCTGATACCGCTCGCCGCAGCCGAACGACCGAGCGCAGCGAGT
CAGTGAGCGAGGAAGCGGAAGAGCGCCCAATACGCAAACCGCCTCTCCCCGCGCGTTGGCCGATTCATTA
ATGCAGCTGGCACGACAGGTTTCCCGACTGGAAAGCGGGCAGTGAGCGCAACGCAATTAATGTGAGTTAG
CTCACTCATTAGGCACCCCAGGCTTTACACTTTATGCTTCCGGCTCGTATGTTGTGTGGAATTGTGAGCG
GATAACAATTTCACACAGGAAACAGCTATGACCATGATTACGCCAAGCGCGCAATTAACCCTCACTAAAG
GGAACAAAAGCTGGAGCTGCAAGC
